Addgene plasmid #77993: LMTK3 gRNA (BRDN0001487159)
Purpose: 3rd generation lentiviral gRNA plasmid targeting human LMTK3
Depositing lab: John Doench & David Root. Depositing organization: Broad Institute. Publication: Optimized sgRNA design to maximize activity and minimize off-target effects of CRISPR-Cas9. Doench JG, Fusi N, Sullender M, Hegde M, Vaimberg EW, Donovan KF, Smith I, Tothova Z, Wilen C, Orchard R, Virgin HW, Listgarten J, Root DE. Nat Biotechnol. 2016 Jan 18. doi: 10.1038/nbt.3437. PubMed 26780180.
Backbone
  Vector backbone: lentiGuide-Puro
  Backbone manufacturer: Zhang Lab (Addgene plasmid # 52963)
  Vector type: Mammalian Expression, Lentiviral, CRISPR
  Selectable markers: Puromycin
Growth in bacteria
  Bacterial resistance: Ampicillin, 100 μg/mL
  Growth temperature: 37°C
  Growth strain: DH5alpha
  Copy number: High Copy
Gene/Insert
  Gene/Insert name: LMTK3 (alt names: LMTK3; NM_001080434.1)
  gRNA/shRNA sequence: CGTGCTCACTTGAACCACGA
  Species: H. sapiens (human)
  Entrez Gene: LMTK3 (a.k.a. LMR3, TYKLM3, KIAA1883)
  Promoter: hU6
  Cloning method: Unknown
  Sequencing primers: 5′ U6-F; 3′ pS2-R
Terms and licenses: Academic/Nonprofit Terms; Industry Terms: Not Available to Industry
Depositor comments: The gRNA was designed to target the following Genbank reference sequence(s): NM_001080434.1. Note that this plasmid does NOT contain Cas9. It should be used in conjunction with lentiCas9-Blast (Addgene #52962) or otherwise with cell lines already expressing Cas9. Browse the full kinome gRNA library at http://www.addgene.org/pooled-library/broadgpp-human-kinome/ or visit http://www.broadinstitute.org/rnai/public/ for detailed protocols and information.
How to cite: LMTK3 gRNA (BRDN0001487159) was a gift from John Doench & David Root (Addgene plasmid # 77993 ; http://n2t.net/addgene:77993 ; RRID:Addgene_77993)
