[The description below was written by a language model from this plasmid's Addgene catalogue record and pLannotate feature annotations shown in this document.]
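Description:
LMTK3 gRNA (BRDN0001487159) is a third-generation lentiviral transfer plasmid, built on the lentiGuide-Puro backbone, that expresses a single guide RNA against the human kinase gene LMTK3 (also known as LMR3 or TYKLM3). The 20-nucleotide spacer, designed against the LMTK3 reference transcript, sits between a human U6 RNA polymerase III promoter and the Streptococcus pyogenes Cas9 guide RNA scaffold, so that transduced cells produce a complete sgRNA. Downstream, an EF-1α core promoter with its intron A drives the puromycin N-acetyltransferase gene for selection of transduced mammalian cells, followed by a WPRE that enhances transcript stability and expression.

The viral framework is typical of a self-inactivating HIV-1 vector. An RSV promoter fused to a truncated 5' LTR drives Tat-independent production of genomic RNA in packaging cells. It is followed by the Ψ packaging signal with a gag fragment, the Rev response element for nuclear export, a cPPT/CTS to aid nuclear import, and a ΔU3 3' LTR that inactivates LTR promoter activity after integration. An SV40 poly(A) signal and SV40 origin lie outside the proviral region. In E. coli the plasmid is maintained at high copy through a ColE1/pUC-type origin with ampicillin resistance, and an f1 origin and lac-derived remnants are also present.

The plasmid carries no Cas9, so it is meant to be paired with a separate Cas9 lentivirus or used in cells already expressing Cas9 to disrupt LMTK3. It is one member of a human kinome gRNA collection built with optimized sgRNA design rules.
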