Features (pLannotate 1.2.2; 29 found; start..end, strand, type, name):
     14..80      +  CDS            small t antigen (fragment): SV40 (simian virus 40) small t antigen
    106..317     +  promoter       EF-1α core promoter: core promoter for human elongation factor EF-1α
    318..1256    +  intron         EF-1α intron A: intron upstream of the start codon of human EF-1α
   1278..1877    +  CDS            PuroR (fragment): puromycin N-acetyltransferase; pac from Streptomyces; confers resistance to puromycin
   1893..2481    +  misc_feature   WPRE: woodchuck hepatitis virus posttranscriptional regulatory element
   2532..2551    +  misc_feature   cPPT/CTS (fragment): central polypurine tract and central termination sequence of HIV-1
   2553..2786    +  LTR            3' LTR (ΔU3): self-inactivating 3' long terminal repeat (LTR) from HIV-1
   2864..2985    +  polyA_signal   SV40 poly(A) signal: SV40 polyadenylation signal
   3025..3160    +  rep_origin     SV40 ori: SV40 origin of replication
   3181..3199    -  promoter       T7 promoter: promoter for bacteriophage T7 RNA polymerase
   3207..3362    +  CDS            lacZα (fragment): LacZα fragment of β-galactosidase; lacZ fragment
   3367..3795    +  rep_origin     f1 ori (sequence partly withheld): f1 bacteriophage origin of replication; arrow indicates direction of (+) strand synthesis
   3848..3952    +  promoter       AmpR promoter: bla
   3953..4813    +  CDS            AmpR: β-lactamase; bla; confers resistance to ampicillin, carbenicillin, and related antibiotics
   4984..5572    +  rep_origin     ori: high-copy-number ColE1/pMB1/pBR322/pUC origin of replication
   5755..5847    +  CDS            lacI (fragment): lac repressor; lacI; The lac repressor binds to the lac operator to inhibit transcription in E. coli. This inhibition can be relieved by adding lactose or isopropyl-β-D-thiogalactopyranoside (IPTG).
   5860..5881    +  protein_bind   CAP binding site: CAP binding activates transcription in the presence of cAMP. E. coli catabolite activator protein
   5896..5926    +  promoter       lac promoter: promoter for the E. coli lac operon
   5934..5950    +  protein_bind   lac operator: The lac repressor binds to the lac operator to inhibit transcription in E. coli. This inhibition can be relieved by adding lactose or isopropyl-β-D-thiogalactopyranoside (IPTG). lac repressor encoded by lacI
   5995..6013    +  promoter       T3 promoter: promoter for bacteriophage T3 RNA polymerase
   6041..6267    +  promoter       RSV promoter: Rous sarcoma virus enhancer/promoter
   6268..6448    +  LTR            5' LTR (truncated): truncated 5' long terminal repeat (LTR) from HIV-1
   6495..6620    +  misc_feature   HIV-1 Ψ: packaging signal of human immunodeficiency virus type 1
   6604..6967    +  CDS            HIV-1 gag (fragment): gag protein from human immunodeficiency virus 1; gag
   7113..7346    +  misc_feature   RRE: The Rev response element (RRE) of HIV-1 allows for Rev-dependent mRNA export from the nucleus to the cytoplasm.
   7723..7749    +  CDS            Rev (fragment): human immunodeficiency virus 1 (HIV-1) Rev protein; rev; enhances nuclear export of unspliced and incompletely spliced viral mRNAs
   7753..7993    +  promoter       U6 promoter: RNA polymerase III promoter for human U6 snRNA
   8023..8098    +  misc_RNA       gRNA scaffold: guide RNA scaffold for the Streptococcus pyogenes CRISPR/Cas9 system
   8154..8271    +  misc_feature   cPPT/CTS: central polypurine tract and central termination sequence of HIV-1
>Addgene plasmid #77993 | LMTK3 gRNA (BRDN0001487159) | addgene full sequence | sequence record 188796 | Addgene Assembled Sequence
CCCGGGTGCAAAGATGGATAAAGTTTTAAACAGAGAGGAATCTTTGCAGCTAATGGACCTTCTAGGTCTT
GAAAGGAGTGGGAATTGGCTCCGGTGCCCGTCAGTGGGCAGAGCGCACATCGCCCACAGTCCCCGAGAAG
TTGGGGGGAGGGGTCGGCAATTGATCCGGTGCCTAGAGAAGGTGGCGCGGGGTAAACTGGGAAAGTGATG
TCGTGTACTGGCTCCGCCTTTTTCCCGAGGGTGGGGGAGAACCGTATATAAGTGCAGTAGTCGCCGTGAA
CGTTCTTTTTCGCAACGGGTTTGCCGCCAGAACACAGGTAAGTGCCGTGTGTGGTTCCCGCGGGCCTGGC
CTCTTTACGGGTTATGGCCCTTGCGTGCCTTGAATTACTTCCACCTGGCTGCAGTACGTGATTCTTGATC
CCGAGCTTCGGGTTGGAAGTGGGTGGGAGAGTTCGAGGCCTTGCGCTTAAGGAGCCCCTTCGCCTCGTGC
TTGAGTTGAGGCCTGGCCTGGGCGCTGGGGCCGCCGCGTGCGAATCTGGTGGCACCTTCGCGCCTGTCTC
GCTGCTTTCGATAAGTCTCTAGCCATTTAAAATTTTTGATGACCTGCTGCGACGCTTTTTTTCTGGCAAG
ATAGTCTTGTAAATGCGGGCCAAGATCTGCACACTGGTATTTCGGTTTTTGGGGCCGCGGGCGGCGACGG
GGCCCGTGCGTCCCAGCGCACATGTTCGGCGAGGCGGGGCCTGCGAGCGCGGCCACCGAGAATCGGACGG
GGGTAGTCTCAAGCTGGCCGGCCTGCTCTGGTGCCTGGCCTCGCGCCGCCGTGTATCGCCCCGCCCTGGG
CGGCAAGGCTGGCCCGGTCGGCACCAGTTGCGTGAGCGGAAAGATGGCCGCTTCCCGGCCCTGCTGCAGG
GAGCTCAAAATGGAGGACGCGGCGCTCGGGAGAGCGGGCGGGTGAGTCACCCACACAAAGGAAAAGGGCC
TTTCCGTCCTCAGCCGTCGCTTCATGTGACTCCACGGAGTACCGGGCGCCGTCCAGGCACCTCGATTAGT
TCTCGAGCTTTTGGAGTACGTCGTCTTTAGGTTGGGGGGAGGGGTTTTATGCGATGGAGTTTCCCCACAC
TGAGTGGGTGGAGACTGAAGTTAGGCCAGCTTGGCACTTGATGTAATTCTCCTTGGAATTTGCCCTTTTT
GAGTTTGGATCTTGGTTCATTCTCAAGCCTCAGACAGTGGTTCAAAGTTTTTTTCTTCCATTTCAGGTGT
CGTGACGTACGGCCACCATGACCGAGTACAAGCCCACGGTGCGCCTCGCCACCCGCGACGACGTCCCCAG
GGCCGTACGCACCCTCGCCGCCGCGTTCGCCGACTACCCCGCCACGCGCCACACCGTCGATCCGGACCGC
CACATCGAGCGGGTCACCGAGCTGCAAGAACTCTTCCTCACGCGCGTCGGGCTCGACATCGGCAAGGTGT
GGGTCGCGGACGACGGCGCCGCCGTGGCGGTCTGGACCACGCCGGAGAGCGTCGAAGCGGGGGCGGTGTT
CGCCGAGATCGGCCCGCGCATGGCCGAGTTGAGCGGTTCCCGGCTGGCCGCGCAGCAACAGATGGAAGGC
CTCCTGGCGCCGCACCGGCCCAAGGAGCCCGCGTGGTTCCTGGCCACCGTCGGAGTCTCGCCCGACCACC
AGGGCAAGGGTCTGGGCAGCGCCGTCGTGCTCCCCGGAGTGGAGGCGGCCGAGCGCGCCGGGGTGCCCGC
CTTCCTGGAGACCTCCGCGCCCCGCAACCTCCCCTTCTACGAGCGGCTCGGCTTCACCGTCACCGCCGAC
GTCGAGGTGCCCGAAGGACCGCGCACCTGGTGCATGACCCGCAAGCCCGGTGCCTGAACGCGTTAAGTCG
ACAATCAACCTCTGGATTACAAAATTTGTGAAAGATTGACTGGTATTCTTAACTATGTTGCTCCTTTTAC
GCTATGTGGATACGCTGCTTTAATGCCTTTGTATCATGCTATTGCTTCCCGTATGGCTTTCATTTTCTCC
TCCTTGTATAAATCCTGGTTGCTGTCTCTTTATGAGGAGTTGTGGCCCGTTGTCAGGCAACGTGGCGTGG
TGTGCACTGTGTTTGCTGACGCAACCCCCACTGGTTGGGGCATTGCCACCACCTGTCAGCTCCTTTCCGG
GACTTTCGCTTTCCCCCTCCCTATTGCCACGGCGGAACTCATCGCCGCCTGCCTTGCCCGCTGCTGGACA
GGGGCTCGGCTGTTGGGCACTGACAATTCCGTGGTGTTGTCGGGGAAATCATCGTCCTTTCCTTGGCTGC
TCGCCTGTGTTGCCACCTGGATTCTGCGCGGGACGTCCTTCTGCTACGTCCCTTCGGCCCTCAATCCAGC
GGACCTTCCTTCCCGCGGCCTGCTGCCGGCTCTGCGGCCTCTTCCGCGTCTTCGCCTTCGCCCTCAGACG
AGTCGGATCTCCCTTTGGGCCGCCTCCCCGCGTCGACTTTAAGACCAATGACTTACAAGGCAGCTGTAGA
TCTTAGCCACTTTTTAAAAGAAAAGGGGGGACTGGAAGGGCTAATTCACTCCCAACGAAGACAAGATCTG
CTTTTTGCTTGTACTGGGTCTCTCTGGTTAGACCAGATCTGAGCCTGGGAGCTCTCTGGCTAACTAGGGA
ACCCACTGCTTAAGCCTCAATAAAGCTTGCCTTGAGTGCTTCAAGTAGTGTGTGCCCGTCTGTTGTGTGA
CTCTGGTAACTAGAGATCCCTCAGACCCTTTTAGTCAGTGTGGAAAATCTCTAGCAGTACGTATAGTAGT
TCATGTCATCTTATTATTCAGTATTTATAACTTGCAAAGAAATGAATATCAGAGAGTGAGAGGAACTTGT
TTATTGCAGCTTATAATGGTTACAAATAAAGCAATAGCATCACAAATTTCACAAATAAAGCATTTTTTTC
ACTGCATTCTAGTTGTGGTTTGTCCAAACTCATCAATGTATCTTATCATGTCTGGCTCTAGCTATCCCGC
CCCTAACTCCGCCCATCCCGCCCCTAACTCCGCCCAGTTCCGCCCATTCTCCGCCCCATGGCTGACTAAT
TTTTTTTATTTATGCAGAGGCCGAGGCCGCCTCGGCCTCTGAGCTATTCCAGAAGTAGTGAGGAGGCTTT
TTTGGAGGCCTAGGGACGTACCCAATTCGCCCTATAGTGAGTCGTATTACGCGCGCTCACTGGCCGTCGT
TTTACAACGTCGTGACTGGGAAAACCCTGGCGTTACCCAACTTAATCGCCTTGCAGCACATCCCCCTTTC
GCCAGCTGGCGTAATAGCGAAGAGGCCCGCACCGATCGCCCTTCCCAACAGTTGCGCAGCCTGAATGGCG
AATGGG
[124 nt withheld, positions 3367-3490]
C
[91 nt withheld, positions 3492-3582]
A
[49 nt withheld, positions 3584-3632]
CCTTTGACGTTGGAGTCCACGTTCTTT
[37 nt withheld, positions 3660-3696]
ACCCTATCTCGGTCTATTCTTTTGATTTATAAGGGATTTTGCCGATTTCGGCCTATTGGTTAAAAAATGA
GCTGATTTAACAAAAATTTAACGCGAATTTTAACAAAATATTAACGCTTACAATTTAGGTGGCACTTTTC
GGGGAAATGTGCGCGGAACCCCTATTTGTTTATTTTTCTAAATACATTCAAATATGTATCCGCTCATGAG
ACAATAACCCTGATAAATGCTTCAATAATATTGAAAAAGGAAGAGTATGAGTATTCAACATTTCCGTGTC
GCCCTTATTCCCTTTTTTGCGGCATTTTGCCTTCCTGTTTTTGCTCACCCAGAAACGCTGGTGAAAGTAA
AAGATGCTGAAGATCAGTTGGGTGCACGAGTGGGTTACATCGAACTGGATCTCAACAGCGGTAAGATCCT
TGAGAGTTTTCGCCCCGAAGAACGTTTTCCAATGATGAGCACTTTTAAAGTTCTGCTATGTGGCGCGGTA
TTATCCCGTATTGACGCCGGGCAAGAGCAACTCGGTCGCCGCATACACTATTCTCAGAATGACTTGGTTG
AGTACTCACCAGTCACAGAAAAGCATCTTACGGATGGCATGACAGTAAGAGAATTATGCAGTGCTGCCAT
AACCATGAGTGATAACACTGCGGCCAACTTACTTCTGACAACGATCGGAGGACCGAAGGAGCTAACCGCT
TTTTTGCACAACATGGGGGATCATGTAACTCGCCTTGATCGTTGGGAACCGGAGCTGAATGAAGCCATAC
CAAACGACGAGCGTGACACCACGATGCCTGTAGCAATGGCAACAACGTTGCGCAAACTATTAACTGGCGA
ACTACTTACTCTAGCTTCCCGGCAACAATTAATAGACTGGATGGAGGCGGATAAAGTTGCAGGACCACTT
CTGCGCTCGGCCCTTCCGGCTGGCTGGTTTATTGCTGATAAATCTGGAGCCGGTGAGCGTGGGTCTCGCG
GTATCATTGCAGCACTGGGGCCAGATGGTAAGCCCTCCCGTATCGTAGTTATCTACACGACGGGGAGTCA
GGCAACTATGGATGAACGAAATAGACAGATCGCTGAGATAGGTGCCTCACTGATTAAGCATTGGTAACTG
TCAGACCAAGTTTACTCATATATACTTTAGATTGATTTAAAACTTCATTTTTAATTTAAAAGGATCTAGG
TGAAGATCCTTTTTGATAATCTCATGACCAAAATCCCTTAACGTGAGTTTTCGTTCCACTGAGCGTCAGA
CCCCGTAGAAAAGATCAAAGGATCTTCTTGAGATCCTTTTTTTCTGCGCGTAATCTGCTGCTTGCAAACA
AAAAAACCACCGCTACCAGCGGTGGTTTGTTTGCCGGATCAAGAGCTACCAACTCTTTTTCCGAAGGTAA
CTGGCTTCAGCAGAGCGCAGATACCAAATACTGTTCTTCTAGTGTAGCCGTAGTTAGGCCACCACTTCAA
GAACTCTGTAGCACCGCCTACATACCTCGCTCTGCTAATCCTGTTACCAGTGGCTGCTGCCAGTGGCGAT
AAGTCGTGTCTTACCGGGTTGGACTCAAGACGATAGTTACCGGATAAGGCGCAGCGGTCGGGCTGAACGG
GGGGTTCGTGCACACAGCCCAGCTTGGAGCGAACGACCTACACCGAACTGAGATACCTACAGCGTGAGCT
ATGAGAAAGCGCCACGCTTCCCGAAGGGAGAAAGGCGGACAGGTATCCGGTAAGCGGCAGGGTCGGAACA
GGAGAGCGCACGAGGGAGCTTCCAGGGGGAAACGCCTGGTATCTTTATAGTCCTGTCGGGTTTCGCCACC
TCTGACTTGAGCGTCGATTTTTGTGATGCTCGTCAGGGGGGCGGAGCCTATGGAAAAACGCCAGCAACGC
GGCCTTTTTACGGTTCCTGGCCTTTTGCTGGCCTTTTGCTCACATGTTCTTTCCTGCGTTATCCCCTGAT
TCTGTGGATAACCGTATTACCGCCTTTGAGTGAGCTGATACCGCTCGCCGCAGCCGAACGACCGAGCGCA
GCGAGTCAGTGAGCGAGGAAGCGGAAGAGCGCCCAATACGCAAACCGCCTCTCCCCGCGCGTTGGCCGAT
TCATTAATGCAGCTGGCACGACAGGTTTCCCGACTGGAAAGCGGGCAGTGAGCGCAACGCAATTAATGTG
AGTTAGCTCACTCATTAGGCACCCCAGGCTTTACACTTTATGCTTCCGGCTCGTATGTTGTGTGGAATTG
TGAGCGGATAACAATTTCACACAGGAAACAGCTATGACCATGATTACGCCAAGCGCGCAATTAACCCTCA
CTAAAGGGAACAAAAGCTGGAGCTGCAAGCTTAATGTAGTCTTATGCAATACTCTTGTAGTCTTGCAACA
TGGTAACGATGAGTTAGCAACATGCCTTACAAGGAGAGAAAAAGCACCGTGCATGCCGATTGGTGGAAGT
AAGGTGGTACGATCGTGCCTTATTAGGAAGGCAACAGACGGGTCTGACATGGATTGGACGAACCACTGAA
TTGCCGCATTGCAGAGATATTGTATTTAAGTGCCTAGCTCGATACATAAACGGGTCTCTCTGGTTAGACC
AGATCTGAGCCTGGGAGCTCTCTGGCTAACTAGGGAACCCACTGCTTAAGCCTCAATAAAGCTTGCCTTG
AGTGCTTCAAGTAGTGTGTGCCCGTCTGTTGTGTGACTCTGGTAACTAGAGATCCCTCAGACCCTTTTAG
TCAGTGTGGAAAATCTCTAGCAGTGGCGCCCGAACAGGGACTTGAAAGCGAAAGGGAAACCAGAGGAGCT
CTCTCGACGCAGGACTCGGCTTGCTGAAGCGCGCACGGCAAGAGGCGAGGGGCGGCGACTGGTGAGTACG
CCAAAAATTTTGACTAGCGGAGGCTAGAAGGAGAGAGATGGGTGCGAGAGCGTCAGTATTAAGCGGGGGA
GAATTAGATCGCGATGGGAAAAAATTCGGTTAAGGCCAGGGGGAAAGAAAAAATATAAATTAAAACATAT
AGTATGGGCAAGCAGGGAGCTAGAACGATTCGCAGTTAATCCTGGCCTGTTAGAAACATCAGAAGGCTGT
AGACAAATACTGGGACAGCTACAACCATCCCTTCAGACAGGATCAGAAGAACTTAGATCATTATATAATA
CAGTAGCAACCCTCTATTGTGTGCATCAAAGGATAGAGATAAAAGACACCAAGGAAGCTTTAGACAAGAT
AGAGGAAGAGCAAAACAAAAGTAAGACCACCGCACAGCAAGCGGCCGCTGATCTTCAGACCTGGAGGAGG
AGATATGAGGGACAATTGGAGAAGTGAATTATATAAATATAAAGTAGTAAAAATTGAACCATTAGGAGTA
GCACCCACCAAGGCAAAGAGAAGAGTGGTGCAGAGAGAAAAAAGAGCAGTGGGAATAGGAGCTTTGTTCC
TTGGGTTCTTGGGAGCAGCAGGAAGCACTATGGGCGCAGCGTCAATGACGCTGACGGTACAGGCCAGACA
ATTATTGTCTGGTATAGTGCAGCAGCAGAACAATTTGCTGAGGGCTATTGAGGCGCAACAGCATCTGTTG
CAACTCACAGTCTGGGGCATCAAGCAGCTCCAGGCAAGAATCCTGGCTGTGGAAAGATACCTAAAGGATC
AACAGCTCCTGGGGATTTGGGGTTGCTCTGGAAAACTCATTTGCACCACTGCTGTGCCTTGGAATGCTAG
TTGGAGTAATAAATCTCTGGAACAGATTTGGAATCACACGACCTGGATGGAGTGGGACAGAGAAATTAAC
AATTACACAAGCTTAATACACTCCTTAATTGAAGAATCGCAAAACCAGCAAGAAAAGAATGAACAAGAAT
TATTGGAATTAGATAAATGGGCAAGTTTGTGGAATTGGTTTAACATAACAAATTGGCTGTGGTATATAAA
ATTATTCATAATGATAGTAGGAGGCTTGGTAGGTTTAAGAATAGTTTTTGCTGTACTTTCTATAGTGAAT
AGAGTTAGGCAGGGATATTCACCATTATCGTTTCAGACCCACCTCCCAACCCCGAGGGGACCCAGAGAGG
GCCTATTTCCCATGATTCCTTCATATTTGCATATACGATACAAGGCTGTTAGAGAGATAATTAGAATTAA
TTTGACTGTAAACACAAAGATATTAGTACAAAATACGTGACGTAGAAAGTAATAATTTCTTGGGTAGTTT
GCAGTTTTAAAATTATGTTTTAAAATGGACTATCATATGCTTACCGTAACTTGAAAGTATTTCGATTTCT
TGGCTTTATATATCTTGTGGAAAGGACGAAACACCGCGTGCTCACTTGAACCACGAGTTTTAGAGCTAGA
AATAGCAAGTTAAAATAAGGCTAGTCCGTTATCAACTTGAAAAAGTGGCACCGAGTCGGTGCTTTTTTAA
GCTTGGCGTAACTAGATCTTGAGACAAATGGCAGTATTCATCCACAATTTTAAAAGAAAAGGGGGGATTG
GGGGGTACAGTGCAGGGGAAAGAATAGTAGACATAATAGCAACAGACATACAAACTAAAGAATTACAAAA
ACAAATTACAAAAATTCAAAATTTTCGGGTTTATTACAGGGACAGCAGAGATCCACTTTGGCGCCGGCTC
GAGGGGG
