>Addgene plasmid #77993 | LMTK3 gRNA (BRDN0001487159) | depositor partial sequence | sequence record 145452 | Target Sequence
CGTGCTCACTTGAACCACGA
