>Addgene plasmid #77993 | LMTK3 gRNA (BRDN0001487159) | addgene partial sequence | sequence record 188795 | hU6-F
ACGTGACGTAGAAAGTAATAATTTCTTGGGTAGTTTGCAGTTTTAAAATTATGTTTTAAAATGGACTATC
ATATGCTTACCGTAACTTGAAAGTATTTCGATTTCTTGGCTTTATATATCTTGTGGAAAGGACGAAACAC
CGCGTGCTCACTTGAACCACGAGTTTTAGAGCTAGAAATAGCAAGTTAAAATAAGGCTAGTCCGTTATCA
ACTTGAAAAAGTGGCACCGAGTCGGTGCTTTTTTAAGCTTGGCGTAACTAGATCTTGAGACAAATGGCAG
TATTCATCCACAATTTTAAAAGAAAAGGGGGGATTGGGGGGTACAGTGCAGGGGAAAGAATAGTAGACAT
AATAGCAACAGACATACAAACTAAAGAATTACAAAAACAAATTACAAAAATTCAAAATTTTCGGGTTTAT
TACAGGGACAGCAGAGATCCACTTTGGCGCCGGCTCGAGGGGGCCCGGGTGCAAAGATGGATAAAGTTTT
AAACAGAGAGGAATCTTTGCAGCTAATGGACCTTCTAGGTCTTGAAAGGAGTGGGAATTGGCTCCGGTGC
CCGTCAGTGG
